>Addgene plasmid #15597 | CUP Snf5 YFP p316 | addgene partial sequence | sequence record 22160 | EXFP-R 5'-GTCTTGTAGTTGCCGTCGTC-3'
TCGGGCATGGCACTCTTGAAAAAGTCATGCCGTTTCATATGATCCGGGTATCTTGAAAAGCACTGAACAC
CATAAGTGAAAGTAGTGACAAGTGTTGGCCATGGAACAGGTAGTTTTCCAGTAGTGCAAATAAATTTAAG
GGTAAGTTTTCCGTATGTTGCATCACCTTCACCCTCTCCACTGACAGAAAATTTGTGCCCATTAACATCA
CCATCTAATTCAACAAGAATTGGGACAACTCCAGTGAAGAGTTCTTCTCCTTTGCTAGCCATCCGCGGTT
GGCCAATAGTGGGCTGAACATTGGTGGGAGGTTGTCCACTCATGGATCTAACTTGAGGAACTTGCTGAGA
TTGCGGTATTTGTCCTTGCTGCTGCTGCTGCTGCTGCTGCTGTTGTTGTTGTTGTTGCTGTTGTTGTTGC
TGCTGCTGTTGCTGTTGCTGTTGCTGCTGTTGCTGTTGTTGTTGTTGTTGTTGCTGATGCTGCTGCTGCT
GTTGTTGTTGCTTTTGTTGCTGCTGTTGTATTTGCACATGATGCCTAAACTGTTGTTGCTGTTGTCGCTG
TATTTGGTTTCTAAGTTGCTGCTGCTGTTGCTGCTGAACCAGCAATTGCCTCTGCTGTTCTAGCTGAGTT
TGTGCCGTTTGCTGTCCCTTTTGCTGCTCAATTTGGCGTTGCACTTGTTGTTGTGCAACAGTAATTGCAT
TCACAACCTGTGGATTATTTTTTGCTATG
