[The description below was written by a language model from this plasmid's Addgene catalogue record.]
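Description:
CUP Snf5 YFP p316 is a yeast expression plasmid built on a backbone recorded as p316 CUP. It is maintained in Saccharomyces cerevisiae by URA3 selection, which complements uracil auxotrophy in ura3 host strains, and it is propagated in E. coli under ampicillin selection. The record lists it as low copy in bacteria. The backbone name suggests a pRS316-type centromeric shuttle vector carrying a copper-inducible CUP1 promoter, but the record does not explicitly state the promoter, the yeast replication elements or the terminator, and no feature table is provided to confirm them.

The insert is the budding yeast gene SNF5 (YBR289W, also known as HAF4, SWI10 and TYE4), which encodes a core subunit of the SWI/SNF chromatin remodelling complex. It was cloned by restriction enzyme methods and fused at its C terminus to yellow fluorescent protein, so the Snf5 fusion can be followed in living cells by fluorescence microscopy. If expression is indeed driven by a CUP1 promoter, as the naming implies, protein levels could be adjusted by adding copper to the medium.

The plasmid comes from a study of how a network of protein interactions determines polyglutamine toxicity in yeast, and the depositor notes link it to one of that paper's figures. In that setting, a fluorescently tagged Snf5 would plausibly serve to examine the protein's localisation or its relationship to polyglutamine aggregates, although the record does not describe the specific experiment.
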