Addgene plasmid #15597: CUP Snf5 YFP p316
Depositing lab: Susan Lindquist. Depositing organization: Whitehead Institute for Biomedical Research. Publication: A network of protein interactions determines polyglutamine toxicity. Duennwald ML, Jagadish S, Giorgini F, Muchowski PJ, Lindquist S. Proc Natl Acad Sci U S A. 2006 Jul 18. 103(29):11051-6. 10.1073/pnas.0604548103 PubMed 16832049.
Backbone
  Vector backbone: p316 CUP
  Vector type: Yeast Expression
  Selectable markers: URA3
Growth in bacteria
  Bacterial resistance: Ampicillin, 100 μg/mL
  Growth temperature: 37°C
  Growth strain: DH5alpha
  Copy number: Low Copy
Gene/Insert
  Gene/Insert name: SNF5
  Species: S. cerevisiae (budding yeast)
  Entrez Gene: SNF5 (a.k.a. YBR289W, HAF4, SWI10, TYE4)
  Tag / fusion protein: YFP (C terminal on insert)
  Cloning method: Restriction Enzyme
  Sequencing primers: 5′ na
Terms and licenses: Academic/Nonprofit Terms; Industry Terms: Not Available to Industry
Depositor comments: Figure 5 in article. Lindquist lab number: 7151
How to cite: CUP Snf5 YFP p316 was a gift from Susan Lindquist (Addgene plasmid # 15597 ; http://n2t.net/addgene:15597 ; RRID:Addgene_15597)
